>Addgene plasmid #203963 | plko_TRE3G_Myc-Sox9HMGonlySTOP_PGKpuroR | addgene full sequence | sequence record 401674 | Addgene NGS Result
CAGTTGGGTGCACGAGTGGGTTACATCGAACTGGATCTCAACAGCGGTAAGATCCTTGAGAGTTTTCGCC
CCGAAGAACGTTTTCCAATGATGAGCACTTTTAAAGTTCTGCTATGTGGCGCGGTATTATCCCGTATTGA
CGCCGGGCAAGAGCAACTCGGTCGCCGCATACACTATTCTCAGAATGACTTGGTTGAGTACTCACCAGTC
ACAGAAAAGCATCTTACGGATGGCATGACAGTAAGAGAATTATGCAGTGCTGCCATAACCATGAGTGATA
ACACTGCGGCCAACTTACTTCTGACAACGATCGGAGGACCGAAGGAGCTAACCGCTTTTTTGCACAACAT
GGGGGATCATGTAACTCGCCTTGATCGTTGGGAACCGGAGCTGAATGAAGCCATACCAAACGACGAGCGT
GACACCACGATGCCTGTAGCAATGGCAACAACGTTGCGCAAACTATTAACTGGCGAACTACTTACTCTAG
CTTCCCGGCAACAATTAATAGACTGGATGGAGGCGGATAAAGTTGCAGGACCACTTCTGCGCTCGGCCCT
TCCGGCTGGCTGGTTTATTGCTGATAAATCTGGAGCCGGTGAGCGTGGGTCTCGCGGTATCATTGCAGCA
CTGGGGCCAGATGGTAAGCCCTCCCGTATCGTAGTTATCTACACGACGGGGAGTCAGGCAACTATGGATG
AACGAAATAGACAGATCGCTGAGATAGGTGCCTCACTGATTAAGCATTGGTAACTGTCAGACCAAGTTTA
CTCATATATACTTTAGATTGATTTAAAACTTCATTTTTAATTTAAAAGGATCTAGGTGAAGATCCTTTTT
GATAATCTCATGACCAAAATCCCTTAACGTGAGTTTTCGTTCCACTGAGCGTCAGACCCCGTAGAAAAGA
TCAAAGGATCTTCTTGAGATCCTTTTTTTCTGCGCGTAATCTGCTGCTTGCAAACAAAAAAACCACCGCT
ACCAGCGGTGGTTTGTTTGCCGGATCAAGAGCTACCAACTCTTTTTCCGAAGGTAACTGGCTTCAGCAGA
GCGCAGATACCAAATACTGTTCTTCTAGTGTAGCCGTAGTTAGGCCACCACTTCAAGAACTCTGTAGCAC
CGCCTACATACCTCGCTCTGCTAATCCTGTTACCAGTGGCTGCTGCCAGTGGCGATAAGTCGTGTCTTAC
CGGGTTGGACTCAAGACGATAGTTACCGGATAAGGCGCAGCGGTCGGGCTGAACGGGGGGTTCGTGCACA
CAGCCCAGCTTGGAGCGAACGACCTACACCGAACTGAGATACCTACAGCGTGAGCTATGAGAAAGCGCCA
CGCTTCCCGAAGGGAGAAAGGCGGACAGGTATCCGGTAAGCGGCAGGGTCGGAACAGGAGAGCGCACGAG
GGAGCTTCCAGGGGGAAACGCCTGGTATCTTTATAGTCCTGTCGGGTTTCGCCACCTCTGACTTGAGCGT
CGATTTTTGTGATGCTCGTCAGGGGGGCGGAGCCTATGGAAAAACGCCAGCAACGCGGCCTTTTTACGGT
TCCTGGCCTTTTGCTGGCCTTTTGCTCACATGTTCTTTCCTGCGTTATCCCCTGATTCTGTGGATAACCG
TATTACCGCCTTTGAGTGAGCTGATACCGCTCGCCGCAGCCGAACGACCGAGCGCAGCGAGTCAGTGAGC
GAGGAAGCGGAAGAGCGCCCAATACGCAAACCGCCTCTCCCCGCGCGTTGGCCGATTCATTAATGCAGCT
GGCACGACAGGTTTCCCGACTGGAAAGCGGGCAGTGAGCGCAACGCAATTAATGTGAGTTAGCTCACTCA
TTAGGCACCCCAGGCTTTACACTTTATGCTTCCGGCTCGTATGTTGTGTGGAATTGTGAGCGGATAACAA
TTTCACACAGGAAACAGCTATGACCATGATTACGCCAAGCGCGCAATTAACCCTCACTAAAGGGAACAAA
AGCTGGAGCTGCAAGCTTAATGTAGTCTTATGCAATACTCTTGTAGTCTTGCAACATGGTAACGATGAGT
TAGCAACATGCCTTACAAGGAGAGAAAAAGCACCGTGCATGCCGATTGGTGGAAGTAAGGTGGTACGATC
GTGCCTTATTAGGAAGGCAACAGACGGGTCTGACATGGATTGGACGAACCACTGAATTGCCGCATTGCAG
AGATATTGTATTTAAGTGCCTAGCTCGATACATAAACGGGTCTCTCTGGTTAGACCAGATCTGAGCCTGG
GAGCTCTCTGGCTAACTAGGGAACCCACTGCTTAAGCCTCAATAAAGCTTGCCTTGAGTGCTTCAAGTAG
TGTGTGCCCGTCTGTTGTGTGACTCTGGTAACTAGAGATCCCTCAGACCCTTTTAGTCAGTGTGGAAAAT
CTCTAGCAGTGGCGCCCGAACAGGGACTTGAAAGCGAAAGGGAAACCAGAGGAGCTCTCTCGACGCAGGA
CTCGGCTTGCTGAAGCGCGCACGGCAAGAGGCGAGGGGCGGCGACTGGTGAGTACGCCAAAAATTTTGAC
TAGCGGAGGCTAGAAGGAGAGAGATGGGTGCGAGAGCGTCAGTATTAAGCGGGGGAGAATTAGATCGCGA
TGGGAAAAAATTCGGTTAAGGCCAGGGGGAAAGAAAAAATATAAATTAAAACATATAGTATGGGCAAGCA
GGGAGCTAGAACGATTCGCAGTTAATCCTGGCCTGTTAGAAACATCAGAAGGCTGTAGACAAATACTGGG
ACAGCTACAACCATCCCTTCAGACAGGATCAGAAGAACTTAGATCATTATATAATACAGTAGCAACCCTC
TATTGTGTGCATCAAAGGATAGAGATAAAAGACACCAAGGAAGCTTTAGACAAGATAGAGGAAGAGCAAA
ACAAAAGTAAGACCACCGCACAGCAAGCGGCCGCTGATCTTCAGACCTGGAGGAGGAGATATGAGGGACA
ATTGGAGAAGTGAATTATATAAATATAAAGTAGTAAAAATTGAACCATTAGGAGTAGCACCCACCAAGGC
AAAGAGAAGAGTGGTGCAGAGAGAAAAAAGAGCAGTGGGAATAGGAGCTTTGTTCCTTGGGTTCTTGGGA
GCAGCAGGAAGCACTATGGGCGCAGCGTCAATGACGCTGACGGTACAGGCCAGACAATTATTGTCTGGTA
TAGTGCAGCAGCAGAACAATTTGCTGAGGGCTATTGAGGCGCAACAGCATCTGTTGCAACTCACAGTCTG
GGGCATCAAGCAGCTCCAGGCAAGAATCCTGGCTGTGGAAAGATACCTAAAGGATCAACAGCTCCTGGGG
ATTTGGGGTTGCTCTGGAAAACTCATTTGCACCACTGCTGTGCCTTGGAATGCTAGTTGGAGTAATAAAT
CTCTGGAACAGATTTGGAATCACACGACCTGGATGGAGTGGGACAGAGAAATTAACAATTACACAAGCTT
AATACACTCCTTAATTGAAGAATCGCAAAACCAGCAAGAAAAGAATGAACAAGAATTATTGGAATTAGAT
AAATGGGCAAGTTTGTGGAATTGGTTTAACATAACAAATTGGCTGTGGTATATAAAATTATTCATAATGA
TAGTAGGAGGCTTGGTAGGTTTAAGAATAGTTTTTGCTGTACTTTCTATAGTGAATAGAGTTAGGCAGGG
ATATTCACCATTATCGTTTCAGACCCACCTCCCAACCCCGAGGGGACCCGACAGGCCCGAAGGAATAGAA
GAAGAAGGTGGAGAGAGAGACAGAGACAGATCCATTCGATTAGTGAACGGATCGGCACTGCGTGCGCCAA
TTCTGCAGACAAATGGCAGTATTCATCCACAATTTTAAAAGAAAAGGGGGGATTGGGGGGTACAGTGCAG
GGGAAAGAATAGTAGACATAATAGCAACAGACATACAAACTAAAGAATTACAAAAACAAATTACAAAAAT
TCAAAATTTTCGGGTTTATTACAGGGACAGCAGAGATCCAGTTTGGTTAGTACCGGGCCCGGTGCTTTGC
TCTGAGCCAGCCCACCAGTTTGGAATGACTCCTTTTTATGACTTGAATTTTCAAGTATAAAGTCTAGTGC
TAAATTTAATTTGAACAACTGTATAGTTTTTGCTGGTTGGGGGAAGGAAAAAAAATGGTGGCAGTGTTTT
TTTCAGAATTAGAAGTGAAATGAAAACTTGTTGTGTGTGAGGATTTCTAATGACATGTGGTGGTTGCATA
CTGAGTGAAGCCGGTGAGCATTCTGCCATGTCACCCCCTCGTGCTCAGTAATGTACTTTACAGAAATCCT
AAACTCAAAAGATTGATATAAACCATGCTTCTTGTGTATATCCGGTCTCTTCTCTGGGTAGTCTCACTCA
GCCTGCATTTCTGCCATCGATGGTACCTTTACTCCCTATCAGTGATAGAGAACGTATGAAGAGTTTACTC
CCTATCAGTGATAGAGAACGTATGCAGACTTTACTCCCTATCAGTGATAGAGAACGTATAAGGAGTTTAC
TCCCTATCAGTGATAGAGAACGTATGACCAGTTTACTCCCTATCAGTGATAGAGAACGTATCTACAGTTT
ACTCCCTATCAGTGATAGAGAACGTATATCCAGTTTACTCCCTATCAGTGATAGAGAACGTATAAGCTTT
AGGCGTGTACGGTGGGCGCCTATAAAAGCAGAGCTCGTTTAGTGAACCGTCAGATCGCCTGGAGCAATTC
CACAACACTTTTGTCTTATACCAACTTTCCGTACCACTTCCTACCCTCGTAAAGCTAGCACCGGTCGCCA
CCATGGAACAAAAACTTATTTCTGAAGAAGATCTGAATCTCCTGGACCCCTTCATGAAGATGACCGACGA
GCAGGAGAAGGGCCTGTCTGGCGCCCCCAGCCCCACCATGTCGGAGGACTCGGCTGGTTCGCCCTGTCCC
TCGGGCTCCGGCTCGGACACGGAGAACACCCGGCCCCAGGAGAACACCTTCCCCAAGGGCGAGCCGGATC
TGAAGAAGGAGAGCGAGGAAGATAAGTTCCCCGTGTGCATCCGCGAGGCGGTCAGCCAGGTGCTGAAGGG
CTACGACTGGACGCTGGTGCCCATGCCCGTGCGCGTCAACGGCTCCAGCAAGAACAAGCCACACGTCAAG
CGACCCATGAACGCCTTCATGGTGTGGGCGCAGGCTGCGCGCAGGAAGCTGGCAGACCAGTACCCGCATC
TGCACAACGCGGAGCTCAGCAAGACTCTGGGCAAGCTCTGGAGGCTGCTGAACGAGAGCGAGAAGAGACC
CTTCGTGGAGGAGGCGGAGCGGCTGCGCGTGCAGCACAAGAAAGACCACCCCGATTACAAGTACCAGCCC
CGGCGGAGGAAGTCGGTGAAGAACGGACAAGCGGAGGCCGAAGAGGCCACGGAACAGACTCACATCTCTC
CTAATGCTATCTTCAAGGCGCTGCAAGCCGACTCCCCACATTCCTCCTCCGGCATGAGTGAGGTGCACTC
CTGAACGCGTGGGGTTGCGCCTTTTCCAAGGCAGCCCTGGGTTTGCGCAGGGACGCGGCTGCTCTGGGCG
TGGTTCCGGGAAACGCAGCGGCGCCGACCCTGGGTCTCGCACATTCTTCACGTCCGTTCGCAGCGTCACC
CGGATCTTCGCCGCTACCCTTGTGGGCCCCCCGGCGACGCTTCCTGCTCCGCCCCTAAGTCGGGAAGGTT
CCTTGCGGTTCGCGGCGTGCCGGACGTGACAAACGGAAGCCGCACGTCTCACTAGTACCCTCGCAGACGG
ACAGCGCCAGGGAGCAATGGCAGCGCGCCGACCGCGATGGGCTGTGGCCAATAGCGGCTGCTCAGCAGGG
CGCGCCGAGAGCAGCGGCCGGGAAGGGGCGGTGCGGGAGGCGGGGTGTGGGGCGGTAGTGTGGGCCCTGT
TCCTGCCCGCGCGGTGTTCCGCATTCTGCAAGCCTCCGGAGCGCACGTCGGCAGTCGGCTCCCTCGTTGA
CCGAATCACCGACCTCTCTCCCCAGGGGGATCCATGGCCACCGAGTACAAGCCCACGGTGCGCCTCGCCA
CCCGCGACGACGTCCCCCGGGCCGTACGCACCCTCGCCGCCGCGTTCGCCGACTACCCCGCCACGCGCCA
CACCGTCGACCCGGACCGCCACATCGAGCGGGTCACCGAGCTGCAAGAACTCTTCCTCACGCGCGTCGGG
CTCGACATCGGCAAGGTGTGGGTCGCGGACGACGGCGCCGCGGTGGCGGTCTGGACCACGCCGGAGAGCG
TCGAAGCGGGGGCGGTGTTCGCCGAGATCGGCTCGCGCATGGCCGAGTTGAGCGGTTCCCGGCTGGCCGC
GCAGCAACAGATGGAAGGCCTCCTGGCGCCGCACCGGCCCAAGGAGCCCGCGTGGTTCCTGGCCACCGTC
GGCGTCTCGCCCGACCACCAGGGCAAGGGTCTGGGCAGCGCCGTCGTGCTCCCCGGAGTGGAGGCGGCCG
AGCGCGCTGGGGTGCCCGCCTTCCTGGAGACCTCCGCGCCCCGCAACCTCCCCTTCTACGAGCGGCTCGG
CTTCACCGTCACCGCCGACGTCGAGGTGCCCGAAGGACCGCGCACCTGGTGCATGACCCGCAAGCCCGGT
GCCTGAGGATCCTCTAGATCCTAATCAACCTCTGGATTACAAAATTTGTGAAAGATTGACTGGTATTCTT
AACTATGTTGCTCCTTTTACGCTATGTGGATACGCTGCTTTAATGCCTTTGTATCATGCTATTGCTTCCC
GTATGGCTTTCATTTTCTCCTCCTTGTATAAATCCTGGTTGCTGTCTCTTTATGAGGAGTTGTGGCCCGT
TGTCAGGCAACGTGGCGTGGTGTGCACTGTGTTTGCTGACGCAACCCCCACTGGTTGGGGCATTGCCACC
ACCTGTCAGCTCCTTTCCGGGACTTTCGCTTTCCCCCTCCCTATTGCCACGGCGGAACTCATCGCCGCCT
GCCTTGCCCGCTGCTGGACAGGGGCTCGGCTGTTGGGCACTGACAATTCCGTGGTGTTGTCGGGGAAATC
ATCGTCCTTTCCTTGGCTGCTCGCCTGTGTTGCCACCTGGATTCTGCGCGGGACGTCCTTCTGCTACGTC
CCTTCGGCCCTCAATCCAGCGGACCTTCCTTCCCGCGGCCTGCTGCCGGCTCTGCGGCCTCTTCCGCGTC
TTCGCCTTCGCCCTCAGACGAGTCGGATCTCCCTTTGGGCCGCCTCCCCGCCTGAGATCCTTTAAGACCA
ATGCATCGGTACCTTTAAGACCAATGACTTACAAGGCAGCTGTAGATCTTAGCCACTTTTTAAAAGAAAA
GGGGGGACTGGAAGGGCTAATTCACTCCCAACGAAGACAAGATCTGCTTTTTGCTTGTACTGGGTCTCTC
TGGTTAGACCAGATCTGAGCCTGGGAGCTCTCTGGCTAACTAGGGAACCCACTGCTTAAGCCTCAATAAA
GCTTGCCTTGAGTGCTTCAAGTAGTGTGTGCCCGTCTGTTGTGTGACTCTGGTAACTAGAGATCCCTCAG
ACCCTTTTAGTCAGTGTGGAAAATCTCTAGCAGTAGTAGTTCATGTCATCTTATTATTCAGTATTTATAA
CTTGCAAAGAAATGAATATCAGAGAGTGAGAGGAACTTGTTTATTGCAGCTTATAATGGTTACAAATAAA
GCAATAGCATCACAAATTTCACAAATAAAGCATTTTTTTCACTGCATTCTAGTTGTGGTTTGTCCAAACT
CATCAATGTATCTTATCATGTCTGGCTCTAGCTATCCCGCCCCTAACTCCGCCCATCCCGCCCCTAACTC
CGCCCAGTTCCGCCCATTCTCCGCCCCATGGCTGACTAATTTTTTTTATTTATGCAGAGGCCGAGGCCGC
CTCGGCCTCTGAGCTATTCCAGAAGTAGTGAGGAGGCTTTTTTGGAGGCCTAGGGACGTACCCAATTCGC
CCTATAGTGAGTCGTATTACGCGCGCTCACTGGCCGTCGTTTTACAACGTCGTGACTGGGAAAACCCTGG
CGTTACCCAACTTAATCGCCTTGCAGCACATCCCCCTTTCGCCAGCTGGCGTAATAGCGAAGAGGCCCGC
ACCGATCGCCCTTCCCAACAGTTGCGCAGCCTGAATGGCGAATGGG
[124 nt withheld, positions 8097-8220]
C
[91 nt withheld, positions 8222-8312]
A
[49 nt withheld, positions 8314-8362]
CCTTTGACGTTGGAGTCCACGTTCTTT
[37 nt withheld, positions 8390-8426]
ACCCTATCTCGGTCTATTCTTTTGATTTATAAGGGATTTTGCCGATTTCGGCCTATTGGTTAAAAAATGA
GCTGATTTAACAAAAATTTAACGCGAATTTTAACAAAATATTAACGCTTACAATTTAGGTGGCACTTTTC
GGGGAAATGTGCGCGGAACCCCTATTTGTTTATTTTTCTAAATACATTCAAATATGTATCCGCTCATGAG
ACAATAACCCTGATAAATGCTTCAATAATATTGAAAAAGGAAGAGTATGAGTATTCAACATTTCCGTGTC
GCCCTTATTCCCTTTTTTGCGGCATTTTGCCTTCCTGTTTTTGCTCACCCAGAAACGCTGGTGAAAGTAA
AAGATGCTGAAGAT
Features (pLannotate 1.2.2; 27 found; start..end, strand, type, name):
    924..1512    +  rep_origin     ori: high-copy-number ColE1/pMB1/pBR322/pUC origin of replication
   1695..1787    +  CDS            lacI (fragment): lac repressor; lacI; The lac repressor binds to the lac operator to inhibit transcription in E. coli. This inhibition can be relieved by adding lactose or isopropyl-β-D-thiogalactopyranoside (IPTG).
   1800..1821    +  protein_bind   CAP binding site: CAP binding activates transcription in the presence of cAMP. E. coli catabolite activator protein
   1836..1866    +  promoter       lac promoter: promoter for the E. coli lac operon
   1874..1890    +  protein_bind   lac operator: The lac repressor binds to the lac operator to inhibit transcription in E. coli. This inhibition can be relieved by adding lactose or isopropyl-β-D-thiogalactopyranoside (IPTG). lac repressor encoded by lacI
   1935..1953    +  promoter       T3 promoter: promoter for bacteriophage T3 RNA polymerase
   1981..2207    +  promoter       RSV promoter: Rous sarcoma virus enhancer/promoter
   2208..2388    +  LTR            5' LTR (truncated): truncated 5' long terminal repeat (LTR) from HIV-1
   2435..2560    +  misc_feature   HIV-1 Ψ: packaging signal of human immunodeficiency virus type 1
   2544..2907    +  CDS            HIV-1 gag (fragment): gag protein from human immunodeficiency virus 1; gag
   3053..3286    +  misc_feature   RRE: The Rev response element (RRE) of HIV-1 allows for Rev-dependent mRNA export from the nucleus to the cytoplasm.
   3663..3763    +  CDS            Rev (fragment): human immunodeficiency virus 1 (HIV-1) Rev protein; rev; enhances nuclear export of unspliced and incompletely spliced viral mRNAs
   3813..3930    +  misc_feature   cPPT/CTS: central polypurine tract and central termination sequence of HIV-1
   4368..4743    +  promoter       TRE3G promoter: 3rd-generation Tet-responsive promoter that can be activated by binding of Tet-On® 3G
   4793..5461    +  CDS            Sox9 (fragment): SOX9_MOUSE - Also known as Sox-9. Experimental evidence at protein level: Swiss-Prot protein existence level 1. Transcription factor that plays a key role in chondrocytes differentiation and skeletal development (PubMed:10319868, PubMed:11371614, PubMed:12414734, PubMed:15132997, PubMed:18415932, PubMed:20940257, PubMed:28263186). Specifically binds the 5'-ACAAAG-3' DNA motif present in enhancers and super-enhancers and promotes expression of genes important for chondrogenesis, including cartilage matrix protein-coding genes COL2A1, COL4A2, COL9A1, COL11A2 and ACAN, SOX5 and SOX6 (PubMed:91191
   5475..5975    +  promoter       hPGK promoter: human phosphoglycerate kinase 1 promoter
   5990..6586    +  CDS            PuroR: puromycin N-acetyltransferase; pac from Streptomyces alboniger; confers resistance to puromycin
   6603..7191    +  misc_feature   WPRE: woodchuck hepatitis virus posttranscriptional regulatory element
   7201..7287    +  CDS            nef (fragment): NEF_HV1Z2 - Experimental evidence at protein level: Swiss-Prot protein existence level 1. Extracellular Nef protein targets CD4(+) T-lymphocytes for apoptosis by interacting with CXCR4 surface receptors. From Human immunodeficiency virus type 1 group M subtype D (isolate Z2/CDC-Z34) (HIV-1).
   7289..7522    +  LTR            3' LTR (ΔU3): self-inactivating 3' long terminal repeat (LTR) from HIV-1
   7594..7715    +  polyA_signal   SV40 poly(A) signal: SV40 polyadenylation signal
   7755..7890    +  rep_origin     SV40 ori: SV40 origin of replication
   7911..7929    -  promoter       T7 promoter: promoter for bacteriophage T7 RNA polymerase
   7937..8092    +  CDS            lacZα (fragment): LacZα fragment of β-galactosidase; lacZ fragment
   8097..8525    +  rep_origin     f1 ori (sequence partly withheld): f1 bacteriophage origin of replication; arrow indicates direction of (+) strand synthesis
   8578..8682    +  promoter       AmpR promoter: bla
   8683..753     +  CDS            AmpR (across the origin): β-lactamase; bla; confers resistance to ampicillin, carbenicillin, and related antibiotics
