[The description below was written by a language model from this plasmid's Addgene catalogue record and pLannotate feature annotations shown in this document.]
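Description:
plko_TRE3G_Myc-Sox9HMGonlySTOP_PGKpuroR is a pLKO-based, third-generation-style self-inactivating lentiviral transfer plasmid of about 8.8 kb for doxycycline-inducible expression of a truncated mouse SOX9. In bacteria it is maintained through a high-copy ColE1/pUC-type origin and selected with ampicillin via the β-lactamase gene. An f1 origin, SV40 origin and remnants of a lac/lacZα cloning region with T3 and T7 promoters are also carried in the backbone. The viral portion comprises an RSV promoter driving a truncated HIV-1 5' LTR, the Ψ packaging signal with a gag fragment, the Rev response element, the cPPT/CTS, a WPRE and a ΔU3 3' LTR followed by an SV40 polyadenylation signal. These elements allow Rev-dependent export and packaging of the genomic RNA when helper functions are supplied in trans, and leave the integrated provirus without LTR promoter activity.

The payload is a TRE3G Tet-responsive promoter driving an N-terminally myc-tagged Sox9 fragment of roughly 680 bp. The fragment ends at an introduced stop codon, so the trans-activating domain is removed; as the name indicates, the HMG DNA-binding region is retained. TRE3G requires a Tet-On 3G-type transactivator, which is not annotated on this plasmid and so must be provided by the target cells or a separate construct. Immediately downstream, a human PGK promoter constitutively expresses puromycin N-acetyltransferase for selection of transduced mammalian cells. The construct is intended for inducible expression of a SOX9 variant lacking transactivation capacity. The associated study examines how this pioneer factor engages epigenetic factors during stem cell fate switching, so the variant would help separate DNA binding from transactivation-domain functions.
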