Addgene plasmid #203963: plko_TRE3G_Myc-Sox9HMGonlySTOP_PGKpuroR
Purpose: Dox inducible myc tag truncated SOX9 without trans-activating domain (noTA)
Depositing lab: Elaine Fuchs. Depositing organization: Rockefeller University. Publication: The pioneer factor SOX9 competes for epigenetic factors to switch stem cell fates. Yang Y, Gomez N, Infarinato N, Adam RC, Sribour M, Baek I, Laurin M, Fuchs E. Nat Cell Biol. 2023 Jul 24. doi: 10.1038/s41556-023-01184-y. PubMed 37488435.
Backbone
  Vector backbone: pLKO
  Total vector size (bp): 8788
  Vector type: Lentiviral
  Selectable markers: Puromycin
Growth in bacteria
  Bacterial resistance: Ampicillin, 100 μg/mL
  Growth temperature: 37°C
  Growth strain: NEB Stable
  Copy number: High Copy
Gene/Insert
  Gene/Insert name: SOX9-noTA
  Species: M. musculus (mouse)
  Insert size (bp): 678
  Mutation: the TA domain is truncated
  Entrez Gene: Sox9 (a.k.a. 2010306G03Rik, mKIAA4243, mSox9)
  Promoter: TRE3G
  Tag / fusion protein: myc (N terminal on insert)
  Cloning method: Gibson Cloning
  Sequencing primers: 5′ agctttaggcgtgtacgg; 3′ GGCTGCCTTGGAAAAGGCGCAA
Terms and licenses: Academic/Nonprofit Terms; Industry Terms: Not Available to Industry
How to cite: plko_TRE3G_Myc-Sox9HMGonlySTOP_PGKpuroR was a gift from Elaine Fuchs (Addgene plasmid # 203963 ; http://n2t.net/addgene:203963 ; RRID:Addgene_203963)
